>Addgene plasmid #176972 | LRRC3_pcDNA6.2/EmGFP-Bsd | addgene full sequence | sequence record 349016 | Addgene NGS Result
ACTCTTCCTTTTTCAATATTATTGAAGCATTTATCAGGGTTATTGTCTCATGAGCGGATACATATTTGAA
TGTATTTAGAAAAATAAACAAATAGGGGTTCCGCGCACATTTCCCCGAAAAGTGCCACCTGACGTCGACG
GATCGGGAGATCTCCCGATCCCCTATGGTGCACTCTCAGTACAATCTGCTCTGATGCCGCATAGTTAAGC
CAGTATCTGCTCCCTGCTTGTGTGTTGGAGGTCGCTGAGTAGTGCGCGAGCAAAATTTAAGCTACAACAA
GGCAAGGCTTGACCGACAATTGCATGAAGAATCTGCTTAGGGTTAGGCGTTTTGCGCTGCTTCGCGATGT
ACGGGCCAGATATACGCGTTGACATTGATTATTGACTAGTTATTAATAGTAATCAATTACGGGGTCATTA
GTTCATAGCCCATATATGGAGTTCCGCGTTACATAACTTACGGTAAATGGCCCGCCTGGCTGACCGCCCA
ACGACCCCCGCCCATTGACGTCAATAATGACGTATGTTCCCATAGTAACGCCAATAGGGACTTTCCATTG
ACGTCAATGGGTGGAGTATTTACGGTAAACTGCCCACTTGGCAGTACATCAAGTGTATCATATGCCAAGT
ACGCCCCCTATTGACGTCAATGACGGTAAATGGCCCGCCTGGCATTATGCCCAGTACATGACCTTATGGG
ACTTTCCTACTTGGCAGTACATCTACGTATTAGTCATCGCTATTACCATGGTGATGCGGTTTTGGCAGTA
CATCAATGGGCGTGGATAGCGGTTTGACTCACGGGGATTTCCAAGTCTCCACCCCATTGACGTCAATGGG
AGTTTGTTTTGGCACCAAAATCAACGGGACTTTCCAAAATGTCGTAACAACTCCGCCCCATTGACGCAAA
TGGGCGGTAGGCGTGTACGGTGGGAGGTCTATATAAGCAGAGCTCTCTGGCTAACTAGAGAACCCACTGC
TTACTGGCTTATCGAAATTAATACGACTCACTATAGGGAGACCCAAGCTGGCTAGTTAAGCTATCAACAA
GTTTGTACAAAAAAGCAGGCTCCGCGGCCGCCCCCTTCGCGCCCACCCTTCACCATGGGCACCGTGCGCC
CACCTCGCCCCTCGCTCCTGCTGGTCTCCACCCGGGAGTCTTGTCTCTTCCTCCTCTTCTGCCTGCACCT
GGGCGCCGCCTGCCCACAGCCCTGCCGGTGCCCTGACCACGCAGGGGCTGTGGCTGTCTTCTGCAGCTTG
CGGGGCCTTCAGGAGGTCCCCGAGGACATCCCGGCCAACACCGTGCTCCTGAAGCTCGATGCCAACAAGA
TCTCCCACCTCCCGGACGGGGCCTTCCAGCACCTGCACCGGCTCAGGGAGCTGGATCTGTCTCACAACGC
CATCGAGGCCATCGGCTCCGCCACCTTCGCGGGCCTGGCCGGGGGCCTGCGGCTGCTGGACCTGTCTTAC
AACCGCATCCAGAGGATCCCCAAGGACGCCCTGGGCAAACTCAGCGCCAAGATACGCCTGTCCCACAACC
CCCTGCACTGCGAGTGCGCCCTGCAGGAGGCCCTGTGGGAGCTGAAGCTGGACCCCGACTCTGTGGACGA
GATCGCCTGCCACACCTCAGTGCAGGAGGAGTTTGTGGGGAAGCCTCTGGTTCAGGCTCTGGATGCGGGT
GCCAGCCTCTGCAGCGTCCCCCACAGGACCACAGACGTGGCCATGCTGGTCACCATGTTCGGCTGGTTCG
CCATGGTGATCGCCTACGTCGTGTACTATGTGCGCCACAACCAGGAGGATGCCCGGAGGCACCTGGAGTA
CCTGAAGTCTCTGCCCAGCGCCCCCGCCTCCAAGGACCCCATCGGCCCGGGGCCCTAGAAGGGTGGGCGC
GCCGACCCAGCTTTCTTGTACAAAGTGGTTGATCTAGAGGGCCCGCGGTTCGAAGGTAAGCCTATCCCTA
ACCCTCTCCTCGGTCTCGATTCTACGCGTACCGGTTAGTAATGAGTTTAAACGGGGGAGGCTAACTGAAA
CACGGAAGGAGACAATACCGGAAGGAACCCGCGCTATGACGGCAATAAAAAGACAGAATAAAACGCACGG
GTGTTGGGTCGTTTGTTCATAAACGCGGGGTTCGGTCCCAGGGCTGGCACTCTGTCGATACCCCACCGAG
ACCCCATTGGGGCCAATACGCCCGCGTTTCTTCCTTTTCCCCACCCCACCCCCCAAGTTCGGGTGAAGGC
CCAGGGCTCGCAGCCAACGTCGGGGCGGCAGGCCCTGCCATAGCAGATCTGCGCAGCTGGGGCTCTAGGG
GGTATCCCC
[124 nt withheld, positions 2320-2443]
C
[91 nt withheld, positions 2445-2535]
A
[49 nt withheld, positions 2537-2585]
CCTTTGACGTTGGAGTCCACGTTCTTT
[37 nt withheld, positions 2613-2649]
ACCCTATCTCGGTCTATTCTTTTGATTTATAAGGGATTTTGCCGATTTCGGCCTATTGGTTAAAAAATGA
GCTGATTTAACAAAAATTTAACGCGAATTATCCTCGAGCTACCGGGTAGGGGAGGCGCTTTTCCCAAGGC
AGTCTGGAGCATGCGCTTTAGCAGCCCCGCTGGGCACTTGGCGCTACACAAGTGGCCTCTGGCCTCGCAC
ACATTCCACATCCACCGGTAGGCGCCAACCGGCTCCGTTCTTTGGTGGCCCCTTCGCGCCACCTTCTACT
CCTCCCCTAGTCAGGAAGTTCCCCCCCGCCCCGCAGCTCGCGTCGTGCAGGACGTGACAAATGGAAGTAG
CACGTCTCACTAGTCTCGTGCAGATGGACAGCACCGCTGAGCAATGGAAGCGGGTAGGCCTTTGGGGCAG
CGGCCAATAGCAGCTTTGCTCCTTCGCTTTCTGGGCTCAGAGGCTGGGAAGGGGTGGGTCCGGGGGGCGG
GCTCAGGGGCGGGCTCAGGGGCGGGGCGGGCGCCCGAAGGTCCTCCGGAGGCCCGGCATTCTGCACGCTT
CAAAAGCGCACGTCTGCCGCGCTGTTCTCCTCTTCCTCATCTCCGGGCCTTTCGACTCTAGACACGTGTT
GACAATTAATCATCGGCATAGTATATCGGCATAGTATAATACGACAAGGTGAGGAACTAAACCATGGTGA
GCAAGGGCGAGGAGCTGTTCACCGGGGTGGTGCCCATCCTGGTCGAGCTGGACGGCGACGTAAACGGCCA
CAAGTTCAGCGTGTCCGGCGAGGGCGAGGGCGATGCCACCTACGGCAAGCTGACCCTGAAGTTCATCTGC
ACCACCGGCAAGCTGCCCGTGCCCTGGCCCACCCTCGTGACCACCTTCACCTACGGCGTGCAGTGCTTCG
CCCGCTACCCCGACCACATGAAGCAGCACGACTTCTTCAAGTCCGCCATGCCCGAAGGCTACGTCCAGGA
GCGCACCATCTTCTTCAAGGACGACGGCAACTACAAGACCCGCGCCGAGGTGAAGTTCGAGGGCGACACC
CTGGTGAACCGCATCGAGCTGAAGGGCATCGACTTCAAGGAGGACGGCAACATCCTGGGGCACAAGCTGG
AGTACAACTACAACAGCCACAAGGTCTATATCACCGCCGACAAGCAGAAGAACGGCATCAAGGTGAACTT
CAAGACCCGCCACAACATCGAGGACGGCAGCGTGCAGCTCGCCGACCACTACCAGCAGAACACCCCCATC
GGCGACGGCCCCGTGCTGCTGCCCGACAACCACTACCTGAGCACCCAGTCCGCCCTGAGCAAAGACCCCA
ACGAGAAGCGCGATCACATGGTCCTGCTGGAGTTCGTGACCGCCGCCGGGATCACTCTCGGCATGGACGA
GCTGTACAAGGCCAAGCCTTTGTCTCAAGAAGAATCCACCCTCATTGAAAGAGCAACGGCTACAATCAAC
AGCATCCCCATCTCTGAAGACTACAGCGTCGCCAGCGCAGCTCTCTCTAGCGACGGCCGCATCTTCACTG
GTGTCAATGTATATCATTTTACTGGGGGACCTTGTGCAGAACTCGTGGTGCTGGGCACTGCTGCTGCTGC
GGCAGCTGGCAACCTGACTTGTATCGTCGCGATCGGAAATGAGAACAGGGGCATCTTGAGCCCCTGCGGA
CGGTGCCGACAGGTGCTTCTCGATCTGCATCCTGGGATCAAAGCCATAGTGAAGGACAGTGATGGACAGC
CGACGGCAGTTGGGATTCGTGAATTGCTGCCCTCTGGTTATGTGTGGGAGGGCTAAGCACTTCGTGGCCG
AGGAGCAGGACTGACACGTGCTACGAGATTTCGATTCCACCGCCGCCTTCTATGAAAGGTTGGGCTTCGG
AATCGTTTTCCGGGACGCCGGCTGGATGATCCTCCAGCGCGGGGATCTCATGCTGGAGTTCTTCGCCCAC
CCCAACTTGTTTATTGCAGCTTATAATGGTTACAAATAAAGCAATAGCATCACAAATTTCACAAATAAAG
CATTTTTTTCACTGCATTCTAGTTGTGGTTTGTCCAAACTCATCAATGTATCTTATCATGTCTGTATACC
GTCGACCTCTAGCTAGAGCTTGGCGTAATCATGGTCATAGCTGTTTCCTGTGTGAAATTGTTATCCGCTC
ACAATTCCACACAACATACGAGCCGGAAGCATAAAGTGTAAAGCCTGGGGTGCCTAATGAGTGAGCTAAC
TCACATTAATTGCGTTGCGCTCACTGCCCGCTTTCCAGTCGGGAAACCTGTCGTGCCAGCTGCATTAATG
AATCGGCCAACGCGCGGGGAGAGGCGGTTTGCGTATTGGGCGCTCTTCCGCTTCCTCGCTCACTGACTCG
CTGCGCTCGGTCGTTCGGCTGCGGCGAGCGGTATCAGCTCACTCAAAGGCGGTAATACGGTTATCCACAG
AATCAGGGGATAACGCAGGAAAGAACATGTGAGCAAAAGGCCAGCAAAAGGCCAGGAACCGTAAAAAGGC
CGCGTTGCTGGCGTTTTTCCATAGGCTCCGCCCCCCTGACGAGCATCACAAAAATCGACGCTCAAGTCAG
AGGTGGCGAAACCCGACAGGACTATAAAGATACCAGGCGTTTCCCCCTGGAAGCTCCCTCGTGCGCTCTC
CTGTTCCGACCCTGCCGCTTACCGGATACCTGTCCGCCTTTCTCCCTTCGGGAAGCGTGGCGCTTTCTCA
TAGCTCACGCTGTAGGTATCTCAGTTCGGTGTAGGTCGTTCGCTCCAAGCTGGGCTGTGTGCACGAACCC
CCCGTTCAGCCCGACCGCTGCGCCTTATCCGGTAACTATCGTCTTGAGTCCAACCCGGTAAGACACGACT
TATCGCCACTGGCAGCAGCCACTGGTAACAGGATTAGCAGAGCGAGGTATGTAGGCGGTGCTACAGAGTT
CTTGAAGTGGTGGCCTAACTACGGCTACACTAGAAGAACAGTATTTGGTATCTGCGCTCTGCTGAAGCCA
GTTACCTTCGGAAAAAGAGTTGGTAGCTCTTGATCCGGCAAACAAACCACCGCTGGTAGCGGTGGTTTTT
TTGTTTGCAAGCAGCAGATTACGCGCAGAAAAAAAGGATCTCAAGAAGATCCTTTGATCTTTTCTACGGG
GTCTGACGCTCAGTGGAACGAAAACTCACGTTAAGGGATTTTGGTCATGAGATTATCAAAAAGGATCTTC
ACCTAGATCCTTTTAAATTAAAAATGAAGTTTTAAATCAATCTAAAGTATATATGAGTAAACTTGGTCTG
ACAGTTACCAATGCTTAATCAGTGAGGCACCTATCTCAGCGATCTGTCTATTTCGTTCATCCATAGTTGC
CTGACTCCCCGTCGTGTAGATAACTACGATACGGGAGGGCTTACCATCTGGCCCCAGTGCTGCAATGATA
CCGCGAGACCCACGCTCACCGGCTCCAGATTTATCAGCAATAAACCAGCCAGCCGGAAGGGCCGAGCGCA
GAAGTGGTCCTGCAACTTTATCCGCCTCCATCCAGTCTATTAATTGTTGCCGGGAAGCTAGAGTAAGTAG
TTCGCCAGTTAATAGTTTGCGCAACGTTGTTGCCATTGCTACAGGCATCGTGGTGTCACGCTCGTCGTTT
GGTATGGCTTCATTCAGCTTCGGTTCCCAACGATCAAGGCGAGTTACATGATCCCCCATGTTGTGCAAAA
AAGCGGTTAGCTCCTTCGGTCCTCCGATCGTTGTCAGAAGTAAGTTGGCCGCAGTGTTATCACTCATGGT
TATGGCAGCACTGCATAATTCTCTTACTGTCATGCCATCCGTAAGATGCTTTTCTGTGACTGGTGAGTAC
TCAACCAAGTCATTCTGAGAATAGTGTATGCGGCGACCGAGTTGCTCTTGCCCGGCGTCAATACGGGATA
ATACCGCGCCACATAGCAGAACTTTAAAAGTGCTCATCATTGGAAAACGTTCTTCGGGGCGAAAACTCTC
AAGGATCTTACCGCTGTTGAGATCCAGTTCGATGTAACCCACTCGTGCACCCAACTGATCTTCAGCATCT
TTTACTTTCACCAGCGTTTCTGGGTGAGCAAAAACAGGAAGGCAAAATGCCGCAAAAAAGGGAATAAGGG
CGACACGGAAATGTTGAATACTCAT
Features (pLannotate 1.2.2; 26 found; start..end, strand, type, name):
      1..105     -  promoter       AmpR promoter: bla
    164..216     -  misc_feature   bom (fragment): basis of mobility region from pBR322
    371..750     +  enhancer       CMV enhancer: human cytomegalovirus immediate early enhancer
    751..954     +  promoter       CMV promoter: human cytomegalovirus (CMV) immediate early promoter
    950..983     +  LTR            5' LTR (truncated) (fragment): truncated 5' long terminal repeat (LTR) from HIV-1
    999..1017    +  promoter       T7 promoter: promoter for bacteriophage T7 RNA polymerase
   1047..1071    +  protein_bind   attB1: mutant version of attB; recombination site for the Gateway® BP reaction BP Clonase™
   1105..1875    +  CDS            LRRC3: LRRC3_HUMAN - Also known as C21orf102, LRRC3A. Experimental evidence at protein level: Swiss-Prot protein existence level 1. From Homo sapiens (Human).
   1895..1919    -  protein_bind   attB2: mutant version of attB; recombination site for the Gateway® BP reaction BP Clonase™
   1945..1986    +  CDS            V5 tag: epitope tag from simian virus 5
   2070..2118    +  polyA_signal   HSV TK poly(A) signal: herpes simplex virus thymidine kinase polyadenylation signal (Cole and Stacy, 1985)
   2209..2225    -  polyA_signal   bGH poly(A) signal (fragment): bovine growth hormone polyadenylation signal
   2320..2748    +  rep_origin     f1 ori (sequence partly withheld): f1 bacteriophage origin of replication; arrow indicates direction of (+) strand synthesis
   2763..3263    +  promoter       PGK promoter: mouse phosphoglycerate kinase 1 promoter
   3277..3324    +  promoter       EM7 promoter: synthetic bacterial promoter&nbsp
   3343..4059    +  CDS            Emerald: Emerald is a basic (constitutively fluorescent) green fluorescent protein published in 1998, derived from Aequorea victoria. It is reported to be a very rapidly-maturing weak dimer.
   4059..4455    +  CDS            BSD (fragment): blasticidin S deaminase; Aspergillus terreus BSD; confers resistance to blasticidin
   4456..4483    +  CDS            BleoR (fragment): antibiotic-binding protein; Sh ble from Streptoalloteichus hindustanus; confers resistance to bleomycin, phleomycin, and Zeocin™
   4493..4618    +  CDS            ble (fragment): BLE_KLEPN - Experimental evidence at protein level: Swiss-Prot protein existence level 1. Binding protein with a strong affinity to the bleomycin family of antibiotics. Binds to CL990; an antimitotic-antibiotic compound. From Klebsiella pneumoniae.
   4613..4734    +  polyA_signal   SV40 poly(A) signal: SV40 polyadenylation signal
   4807..4823    -  protein_bind   lac operator: The lac repressor binds to the lac operator to inhibit transcription in E. coli. This inhibition can be relieved by adding lactose or isopropyl-β-D-thiogalactopyranoside (IPTG). lac repressor encoded by lacI
   4831..4861    -  promoter       lac promoter: promoter for the E. coli lac operon
   4876..4897    -  protein_bind   CAP binding site: CAP binding activates transcription in the presence of cAMP. E. coli catabolite activator protein
   4910..5002    -  CDS            lacI (fragment): lac repressor; lacI; The lac repressor binds to the lac operator to inhibit transcription in E. coli. This inhibition can be relieved by adding lactose or isopropyl-β-D-thiogalactopyranoside (IPTG).
   5185..5773    -  rep_origin     ori: high-copy-number ColE1/pMB1/pBR322/pUC origin of replication
   5944..6804    -  CDS            AmpR: β-lactamase; bla; confers resistance to ampicillin, carbenicillin, and related antibiotics
