[The description below was written by a language model from this plasmid's Addgene catalogue record and pLannotate feature annotations shown in this document.]
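Description:
LRRC3_pcDNA6.2/EmGFP-Bsd is a mammalian expression plasmid of about 6.8 kb, built by Gateway recombination of human LRRC3 (leucine-rich repeat containing 3, a chromosome 21 gene also listed as C21orf30/C21orf102) into the Invitrogen pcDNA6.2/EmGFP-Bsd/V5-DEST destination backbone. It is propagated in E. coli at high copy from a ColE1/pUC-type origin under ampicillin selection (AmpR/β-lactamase). It also carries an f1 phage origin, along with short lac-region remnants typical of the backbone.

The LRRC3 coding sequence lies between attB1 and attB2 sites, downstream of the human CMV immediate-early enhancer and promoter. A T7 promoter upstream of the insert serves as a sequencing or in vitro transcription site. A V5 epitope tag and the HSV TK polyadenylation signal follow attB2, but the record does not say whether the LRRC3 reading frame runs through into the V5 tag or ends at its own stop codon.

A second, independent cassette expresses Emerald GFP fused to blasticidin S deaminase from the mouse PGK promoter, terminated by an SV40 poly(A) signal. An EM7 bacterial promoter ahead of this fusion also allows its expression in E. coli. This dual marker lets transfected cells be identified by green fluorescence and selected with blasticidin while leaving LRRC3 itself free of any fluorescent fusion. The small bleomycin-resistance, bGH poly(A) and HIV LTR hits in the annotation are short fragments rather than functional elements.

The associated publication describes an overexpression screen of chromosome 21 genes for modulators of Sonic hedgehog signalling relevant to Down syndrome, and this plasmid appears to be the LRRC3 member of that set.
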