Addgene plasmid #176972: LRRC3_pcDNA6.2/EmGFP-Bsd
Purpose: Mammalian expression vector encoding LRRC3 and EmGFP-Bsd
Depositing lab: Roger Reeves. Publication: Overexpression screen of chromosome 21 genes reveals modulators of Sonic hedgehog signaling relevant to Down syndrome. Moyer AJ, Fernandez FX, Li Y, Klinedinst DK, Florea LD, Kazuki Y, Oshimura M, Reeves RH. Dis Model Mech. 2023 Apr 1;16(4):dmm049712. doi: 10.1242/dmm.049712. Epub 2023 Apr 13. PubMed 36995257.
Backbone
  Vector backbone: pcDNA6.2/EmGFP-Bsd/V5-DEST
  Backbone manufacturer: Invitrogen (V36620)
  Backbone size w/o insert (bp): 5983
  Vector type: Mammalian Expression
  Selectable markers: EmGFP fused to Blasticidin (bsd)-resistance marker
Growth in bacteria
  Bacterial resistance: Ampicillin, 100 μg/mL
  Growth temperature: 37°C
  Growth strain: DH5alpha
  Copy number: High Copy
Gene/Insert
  Gene/Insert name: LRRC3 (alt names: LRRC3DN; C21orf30)
  Species: H. sapiens (human)
  Insert size (bp): 829
  Entrez Gene: LRRC3 (a.k.a. UNQ9233/PRO31982, C21orf102)
  Promoter: CMV
  Cloning method: Gateway Cloning
  Sequencing primers: 5′ T7; 3′ V5 reverse
Resource information
  A portion of this plasmid was derived from a plasmid made by: Derived from Addgene #53929
Terms and licenses: Academic/Nonprofit Terms; Industry Terms: Not Available to Industry
Depositor comments: LRRC3 (BC119648) expressed under the control of CMV promoter and EmGFP-Bsd under the control of PGK
How to cite: LRRC3_pcDNA6.2/EmGFP-Bsd was a gift from Roger Reeves (Addgene plasmid # 176972 ; http://n2t.net/addgene:176972 ; RRID:Addgene_176972)
